>Addgene plasmid #87609 | pcDNA3-Lyn-FRB-DMVF-181-N | addgene full sequence | sequence record 176120 | Addgene NGS Result
ATGGGCTGCATCAAGAGCAAGCGCAAGGACAAGGATCCCATCCTCTGGCATGAGATGTGGCATGAAGGCC
TGGAAGAGGCATCTCGTTTGTACTTTGGGGAAAGGAACGTGAAAGGCATGTTTGAGGTGCTGGAGCCCTT
GCATGCTATGATGGAACGGGGCCCCCAGACTCTGAAGGAAACATCCTTTAATCAGGCCTATGGTCGAGAT
TTAATGGAGGCCCAAGAGTGGTGCAGGAAGTACATGAAATCAGGGAATGTCAAGGACCTCCTCCAAGCCT
GGGACCTCTATTATCATGTGTTCCGACGAATCTCAAAGACTAGTGGTACCGGTGGAGGTGGATCTGGAGG
AATGAGTGTGATTAAACCAGACATGAAGATCAAGCTGCGTATGGAAGGCGCTGTAAATGGACACCCGTTC
GCGATTGAAGGAGTTGGCCTTGGGAAGCCTTTCGAGGGAAAACAGAGTATAGACCTTAAAGTCAAAGAAG
GCGGACCTCTGCCTTTCGCCTATGACATCTTGACAACTGCGTTCTGTTACGGCAACAGGGTATTCGCCAA
ATACCCAGAAAATATAGTAGACTATTTCAAGCAGTCGTTTCCTGAGGGCTACTCTTGGGAACGAAGCATG
AATTACGAAGACGGGGGCATTTGTAACGCGACAAACGACATAACCCTGGATGGTGACTGTTATATCTATG
AAATTCGATTTGATGGTGTGAACTTTCCTGCCAATGGTCCAGTTATGCAGAAGAGGACTGTGAAATGGGA
GCCATCCACTGAGAAATTGTATGTGCGTGATGGAGTGCTGAAGGGTGATGTTAACATGGCTCTGTCGCTT
GAAGGAGGTGGCCATTACCGATGTGACGTTAAAACTACTTATAAAGCTAAGAAGTAAGAATTCTGCAGAT
ATCCATCACACTGGCGGCCGCTCGAGCATGCATCTAGAGGGCCCTATTCTATAGTGTCACCTAAATGCTA
GAGCTCGCTGATCAGCCTCGACTGTGCCTTCTAGTTGCCAGCCATCTGTTGTTTGCCCCTCCCCCGTGCC
TTCCTTGACCCTGGAAGGTGCCACTCCCACTGTCCTTTCCTAATAAAATGAGGAAATTGCATCGCATTGT
CTGAGTAGGTGTCATTCTATTCTGGGGGGTGGGGTGGGGCAGGACAGCAAGGGGGAGGATTGGGAAGACA
ATAGCAGGCATGCTGGGGATGCGGTGGGCTCTATGGCTTCTGAGGCGGAAAGAACCAGCTGGGGCTCTAG
GGGGTATCCCC
[124 nt withheld, positions 1272-1395]
C
[91 nt withheld, positions 1397-1487]
A
[49 nt withheld, positions 1489-1537]
CCTTTGACGTTGGAGTCCACGTTCTTT
[37 nt withheld, positions 1565-1601]
ACCCTATCTCGGTCTATTCTTTTGATTTATAAGGGATTTTGCCGATTTCGGCCTATTGGTTAAAAAATGA
GCTGATTTAACAAAAATTTAACGCGAATTAATTCTGTGGAATGTGTGTCAGTTAGGGTGTGGAAAGTCCC
CAGGCTCCCCAGCAGGCAGAAGTATGCAAAGCATGCATCTCAATTAGTCAGCAACCAGGTGTGGAAAGTC
CCCAGGCTCCCCAGCAGGCAGAAGTATGCAAAGCATGCATCTCAATTAGTCAGCAACCATAGTCCCGCCC
CTAACTCCGCCCATCCCGCCCCTAACTCCGCCCAGTTCCGCCCATTCTCCGCCCCATGGCTGACTAATTT
TTTTTATTTATGCAGAGGCCGAGGCCGCCTCTGCCTCTGAGCTATTCCAGAAGTAGTGAGGAGGCTTTTT
TGGAGGCCTAGGCTTTTGCAAAAAGCTCCCGGGAGCTTGTATATCCATTTTCGGATCTGATCAAGAGACA
GGATGAGGATCGTTTCGCATGATTGAACAAGATGGATTGCACGCAGGTTCTCCGGCCGCTTGGGTGGAGA
GGCTATTCGGCTATGACTGGGCACAACAGACAATCGGCTGCTCTGATGCCGCCGTGTTCCGGCTGTCAGC
GCAGGGGCGCCCGGTTCTTTTTGTCAAGACCGACCTGTCCGGTGCCCTGAATGAACTGCAGGACGAGGCA
GCGCGGCTATCGTGGCTGGCCACGACGGGCGTTCCTTGCGCAGCTGTGCTCGACGTTGTCACTGAAGCGG
GAAGGGACTGGCTGCTATTGGGCGAAGTGCCGGGGCAGGATCTCCTGTCATCTCACCTTGCTCCTGCCGA
GAAAGTATCCATCATGGCTGATGCAATGCGGCGGCTGCATACGCTTGATCCGGCTACCTGCCCATTCGAC
CACCAAGCGAAACATCGCATCGAGCGAGCACGTACTCGGATGGAAGCCGGTCTTGTCGATCAGGATGATC
TGGACGAAGAGCATCAGGGGCTCGCGCCAGCCGAACTGTTCGCCAGGCTCAAGGCGCGCATGCCCGACGG
CGAGGATCTCGTCGTGACCCATGGCGATGCCTGCTTGCCGAATATCATGGTGGAAAATGGCCGCTTTTCT
GGATTCATCGACTGTGGCCGGCTGGGTGTGGCGGACCGCTATCAGGACATAGCGTTGGCTACCCGTGATA
TTGCTGAAGAGCTTGGCGGCGAATGGGCTGACCGCTTCCTCGTGCTTTACGGTATCGCCGCTCCCGATTC
GCAGCGCATCGCCTTCTATCGCCTTCTTGACGAGTTCTTCTGAGCGGGACTCTGGGGTTCGAAATGACCG
ACCAAGCGACGCCCAACCTGCCATCACGAGATTTCGATTCCACCGCCGCCTTCTATGAAAGGTTGGGCTT
CGGAATCGTTTTCCGGGACGCCGGCTGGATGATCCTCCAGCGCGGGGATCTCATGCTGGAGTTCTTCGCC
CACCCCAACTTGTTTATTGCAGCTTATAATGGTTACAAATAAAGCAATAGCATCACAAATTTCACAAATA
AAGCATTTTTTTCACTGCATTCTAGTTGTGGTTTGTCCAAACTCATCAATGTATCTTATCATGTCTGTAT
ACCGTCGACCTCTAGCTAGAGCTTGGCGTAATCATGGTCATAGCTGTTTCCTGTGTGAAATTGTTATCCG
CTCACAATTCCACACAACATACGAGCCGGAAGCATAAAGTGTAAAGCCTGGGGTGCCTAATGAGTGAGCT
AACTCACATTAATTGCGTTGCGCTCACTGCCCGCTTTCCAGTCGGGAAACCTGTCGTGCCAGCTGCATTA
ATGAATCGGCCAACGCGCGGGGAGAGGCGGTTTGCGTATTGGGCGCTCTTCCGCTTCCTCGCTCACTGAC
TCGCTGCGCTCGGTCGTTCGGCTGCGGCGAGCGGTATCAGCTCACTCAAAGGCGGTAATACGGTTATCCA
CAGAATCAGGGGATAACGCAGGAAAGAACATGTGAGCAAAAGGCCAGCAAAAGGCCAGGAACCGTAAAAA
GGCCGCGTTGCTGGCGTTTTTCCATAGGCTCCGCCCCCCTGACGAGCATCACAAAAATCGACGCTCAAGT
CAGAGGTGGCGAAACCCGACAGGACTATAAAGATACCAGGCGTTTCCCCCTGGAAGCTCCCTCGTGCGCT
CTCCTGTTCCGACCCTGCCGCTTACCGGATACCTGTCCGCCTTTCTCCCTTCGGGAAGCGTGGCGCTTTC
TCATAGCTCACGCTGTAGGTATCTCAGTTCGGTGTAGGTCGTTCGCTCCAAGCTGGGCTGTGTGCACGAA
CCCCCCGTTCAGCCCGACCGCTGCGCCTTATCCGGTAACTATCGTCTTGAGTCCAACCCGGTAAGACACG
ACTTATCGCCACTGGCAGCAGCCACTGGTAACAGGATTAGCAGAGCGAGGTATGTAGGCGGTGCTACAGA
GTTCTTGAAGTGGTGGCCTAACTACGGCTACACTAGAAGAACAGTATTTGGTATCTGCGCTCTGCTGAAG
CCAGTTACCTTCGGAAAAAGAGTTGGTAGCTCTTGATCCGGCAAACAAACCACCGCTGGTAGCGGTGGTT
TTTTTGTTTGCAAGCAGCAGATTACGCGCAGAAAAAAAGGATCTCAAGAAGATCCTTTGATCTTTTCTAC
GGGGTCTGACGCTCAGTGGAACGAAAACTCACGTTAAGGGATTTTGGTCATGAGATTATCAAAAAGGATC
TTCACCTAGATCCTTTTAAATTAAAAATGAAGTTTTAAATCAATCTAAAGTATATATGAGTAAACTTGGT
CTGACAGTTACCAATGCTTAATCAGTGAGGCACCTATCTCAGCGATCTGTCTATTTCGTTCATCCATAGT
TGCCTGACTCCCCGTCGTGTAGATAACTACGATACGGGAGGGCTTACCATCTGGCCCCAGTGCTGCAATG
ATACCGCGAGACCCACGCTCACCGGCTCCAGATTTATCAGCAATAAACCAGCCAGCCGGAAGGGCCGAGC
GCAGAAGTGGTCCTGCAACTTTATCCGCCTCCATCCAGTCTATTAATTGTTGCCGGGAAGCTAGAGTAAG
TAGTTCGCCAGTTAATAGTTTGCGCAACGTTGTTGCCATTGCTACAGGCATCGTGGTGTCACGCTCGTCG
TTTGGTATGGCTTCATTCAGCTCCGGTTCCCAACGATCAAGGCGAGTTACATGATCCCCCATGTTGTGCA
AAAAAGCGGTTAGCTCCTTCGGTCCTCCGATCGTTGTCAGAAGTAAGTTGGCCGCAGTGTTATCACTCAT
GGTTATGGCAGCACTGCATAATTCTCTTACTGTCATGCCATCCGTAAGATGCTTTTCTGTGACTGGTGAG
TACTCAACCAAGTCATTCTGAGAATAGTGTATGCGGCGACCGAGTTGCTCTTGCCCGGCGTCAATACGGG
ATAATACCGCGCCACATAGCAGAACTTTAAAAGTGCTCATCATTGGAAAACGTTCTTCGGGGCGAAAACT
CTCAAGGATCTTACCGCTGTTGAGATCCAGTTCGATGTAACCCACTCGTGCACCCAACTGATCTTCAGCA
TCTTTTACTTTCACCAGCGTTTCTGGGTGAGCAAAAACAGGAAGGCAAAATGCCGCAAAAAAGGGAATAA
GGGCGACACGGAAATGTTGAATACTCATACTCTTCCTTTTTCAATATTATTGAAGCATTTATCAGGGTTA
TTGTCTCATGAGCGGATACATATTTGAATGTATTTAGAAAAATAAACAAATAGGGGTTCCGCGCACATTT
CCCCGAAAAGTGCCACCTGACGTCGACGGATCGGGAGATCTCCCGATCCCCTATGGTGCACTCTCAGTAC
AATCTGCTCTGATGCCGCATAGTTAAGCCAGTATCTGCTCCCTGCTTGTGTGTTGGAGGTCGCTGAGTAG
TGCGCGAGCAAAATTTAAGCTACAACAAGGCAAGGCTTGACCGACAATTGCATGAAGAATCTGCTTAGGG
TTAGGCGTTTTGCGCTGCTTCGCGATGTACGGGCCAGATATACGCGTTGACATTGATTATTGACTAGTTA
TTAATAGTAATCAATTACGGGGTCATTAGTTCATAGCCCATATATGGAGTTCCGCGTTACATAACTTACG
GTAAATGGCCCGCCTGGCTGACCGCCCAACGACCCCCGCCCATTGACGTCAATAATGACGTATGTTCCCA
TAGTAACGCCAATAGGGACTTTCCATTGACGTCAATGGGTGGAGTATTTACGGTAAACTGCCCACTTGGC
AGTACATCAAGTGTATCATATGCCAAGTACGCCCCCTATTGACGTCAATGACGGTAAATGGCCCGCCTGG
CATTATGCCCAGTACATGACCTTATGGGACTTTCCTACTTGGCAGTACATCTACGTATTAGTCATCGCTA
TTACCATGGTGATGCGGTTTTGGCAGTACATCAATGGGCGTGGATAGCGGTTTGACTCACGGGGATTTCC
AAGTCTCCACCCCATTGACGTCAATGGGAGTTTGTTTTGGCACCAAAATCAACGGGACTTTCCAAAATGT
CGTAACAACTCCGCCCCATTGACGCAAATGGGCGGTAGGCGTGTACGGTGGGAGGTCTATATAAGCAGAG
CTCTCTGGCTAACTAGAGAACCCACTGCTTACTGGCTTATCGAAATTAATACGACTCACTATAGGGAGAC
CCAAGCTTGCGGCCGCCACC
Features (pLannotate 1.2.2; 22 found; start..end, strand, type, name):
     40..318     +  CDS            FRB*: T2098L mutant of FKBP-rapamycin binding domain of human FRAP binds synthetic ligands such as AP21967
    352..894     +  CDS            ffDronpa (fragment): ffDronpa is a photoswitchable green fluorescent protein published in 2014, derived from Echinophyllia sp. SC22. It is reported to be a very rapidly-maturing monomer with low acid sensitivity.
    958..976     -  promoter       SP6 promoter: promoter for bacteriophage SP6 RNA polymerase
   1002..1226    +  polyA_signal   bGH poly(A) signal: bovine growth hormone polyadenylation signal
   1230..1251    +  promoter       SV40 promoter (fragment): SV40 enhancer and early promoter
   1272..1700    +  rep_origin     f1 ori (sequence partly withheld): f1 bacteriophage origin of replication; arrow indicates direction of (+) strand synthesis
   1714..2043    +  promoter       SV40 promoter: SV40 enhancer and early promoter
   2110..2901    +  CDS            neo: KKA2_KLEPN - Also known as kan, nptII. Experimental evidence at protein level: Swiss-Prot protein existence level 1. Resistance to kanamycin, neomycin, paromomycin, ribostamycin, butirosin and gentamicin B. From Klebsiella pneumoniae.
   2925..3083    +  CDS            ble (fragment): BLE_KLEPN - Experimental evidence at protein level: Swiss-Prot protein existence level 1. Binding protein with a strong affinity to the bleomycin family of antibiotics. Binds to CL990; an antimitotic-antibiotic compound. From Klebsiella pneumoniae.
   3078..3199    +  polyA_signal   SV40 poly(A) signal: SV40 polyadenylation signal
   3272..3288    -  protein_bind   lac operator: The lac repressor binds to the lac operator to inhibit transcription in E. coli. This inhibition can be relieved by adding lactose or isopropyl-β-D-thiogalactopyranoside (IPTG). lac repressor encoded by lacI
   3296..3326    -  promoter       lac promoter: promoter for the E. coli lac operon
   3341..3362    -  protein_bind   CAP binding site: CAP binding activates transcription in the presence of cAMP. E. coli catabolite activator protein
   3375..3467    -  CDS            lacI (fragment): lac repressor; lacI; The lac repressor binds to the lac operator to inhibit transcription in E. coli. This inhibition can be relieved by adding lactose or isopropyl-β-D-thiogalactopyranoside (IPTG).
   3650..4238    -  rep_origin     ori: high-copy-number ColE1/pMB1/pBR322/pUC origin of replication
   4409..5269    -  CDS            AmpR: β-lactamase; bla; confers resistance to ampicillin, carbenicillin, and related antibiotics
   5270..5374    -  promoter       AmpR promoter: bla
   5433..5485    -  misc_feature   bom (fragment): basis of mobility region from pBR322
   5640..6019    +  enhancer       CMV enhancer: human cytomegalovirus immediate early enhancer
   6020..6223    +  promoter       CMV promoter: human cytomegalovirus (CMV) immediate early promoter
   6219..6252    +  LTR            5' LTR (truncated) (fragment): truncated 5' long terminal repeat (LTR) from HIV-1
   6268..6286    +  promoter       T7 promoter: promoter for bacteriophage T7 RNA polymerase
