[The description below was written by a language model from this plasmid's Addgene catalogue record and pLannotate feature annotations shown in this document.]
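Description:
pcDNA3-Lyn-FRB-DMVF-181-N is a mammalian expression plasmid of about 6.3 kb built on the Invitrogen pcDNA3 backbone. It is propagated in E. coli at high copy from a ColE1/pUC-type origin under ampicillin selection (AmpR, β-lactamase). An SV40 early promoter-driven neo cassette with an SV40 poly(A) signal allows G418 selection of transfected mammalian cells. The backbone also carries an f1 origin, and T7 and SP6 phage promoters flank the cloning region. Several small annotated fragments (ble, lacI, bom, a truncated HIV-1 LTR and a short SV40 promoter piece) are most likely backbone remnants or chance similarity matches rather than functional parts.

The synthetic insert, cloned between BamHI and EcoRI, is transcribed from the CMV immediate-early enhancer/promoter and terminated by the bovine growth hormone poly(A) signal. It encodes a single fusion protein. At the N terminus is a targeting sequence from Lyn kinase, which is listed in the catalogue but not picked up as a separate feature and which directs the protein to the plasma membrane. Next comes an FRB domain, annotated as the T2098L variant of the FKBP-rapamycin binding domain. The last part is an N-terminal fragment of a Dronpa-family photoswitchable green fluorescent protein, annotated as a partial ffDronpa match. The name suggests a split at residue 181, although the record does not define "DMVF".

The construct serves as one half of a bimolecular fluorescence complementation (BiFC) pair. The Dronpa fragment would be expected to fluoresce only when brought together with a complementary C-terminal fragment on a binding partner. For FRB that partner would typically be an FKBP fusion recruited by rapamycin or an analog, but it is not described here. The associated publication concerns mapping the nanoscale organization of protein-protein interactions in living cells.
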