Addgene plasmid #87609: pcDNA3-Lyn-FRB-DMVF-181-N
Purpose: FRB-tagged N-terminal Dronpa fragment for BiFC; localizes to plasma membrane.
Depositing lab: Jin Zhang. Depositing organization: University of California, San Diego (UCSD). Publication: RefSOFI for Mapping Nanoscale Organization of Protein-Protein Interactions in Living Cells. Hertel F, Mo GC, Duwe S, Dedecker P, Zhang J. Cell Rep. 2016 Jan 12;14(2):390-400. doi: 10.1016/j.celrep.2015.12.036. Epub 2015 Dec 31. PubMed 26748717.
Backbone
  Vector backbone: pcDNA3
  Backbone manufacturer: Invitrogen
  Backbone size w/o insert (bp): 5500
  Total vector size (bp): 6312
  Vector type: Mammalian Expression
  Selectable markers: Neomycin (select with G418)
Growth in bacteria
  Bacterial resistance: Ampicillin, 100 μg/mL
  Growth temperature: 37°C
  Growth strain: DH5alpha
  Copy number: High Copy
Gene/Insert
  Gene/Insert name: Lyn-FRB-DMVF181-N
  Species: Synthetic
  Promoter: CMV
  Tag / fusion protein: N-terminal targeting sequence from Lyn kinase (N terminal on insert)
  Cloning method: Restriction Enzyme; 5′ cloning site BamHI (not destroyed); 3′ cloning site EcoRI (not destroyed)
  Sequencing primers: 5′ T7 forward; 3′ BGH reverse
Terms and licenses: Academic/Nonprofit Terms; Industry Terms: Not Available to Industry
How to cite: pcDNA3-Lyn-FRB-DMVF-181-N was a gift from Jin Zhang (Addgene plasmid # 87609 ; http://n2t.net/addgene:87609 ; RRID:Addgene_87609)
